Addgene plasmid #12035: pAG177 HIPK1 3'UTR mut
Depositing lab: David Bartel. Depositing organization: Whitehead Institute for Biomedical Research. Publication: The widespread impact of mammalian MicroRNAs on mRNA repression and evolution. Farh KK, Grimson A, Jan C, Lewis BP, Johnston WK, Lim LP, Burge CB, Bartel DP. Science. 2005 Dec 16. 310(5755):1817-21. 10.1126/science.1121158 PubMed 16308420.
Backbone
  Vector backbone: pIS2
  Backbone manufacturer: pIS2 derived from pRL-SV40 (Promega)
  Backbone size w/o insert (bp): 3700
  Vector type: Mammalian Expression, Luciferase
Growth in bacteria
  Bacterial resistance: Ampicillin, 100 μg/mL
  Growth temperature: 37°C
  Growth strain: DH5alpha
  Copy number: High Copy
Gene/Insert
  Gene/Insert name: N10 3'UTR mut (alt name: HIPK1)
  Species: H. sapiens (human)
  Insert size (bp): 680
  Mutation: Mutations in microRNA recognition sites (seed matches): 1860-1865 and 2182-2187.
  GenBank ID: NM_181358
  Entrez Gene: HIPK1 (a.k.a. Myak, Nbak2)
  Cloning method: Restriction Enzyme; 5′ cloning site SacI (not destroyed); 3′ cloning site SpeI (not destroyed)
  Sequencing primers: 5′ EBV rev primer (GTGGTTTGTCCAAACTCATC)
Terms and licenses: Academic/Nonprofit Terms; Industry Terms: Not Available to Industry
Depositor comments: HIPK1 3'UTR mutant in renilla luciferase reporter plasmid.
How to cite: pAG177 HIPK1 3'UTR mut was a gift from David Bartel (Addgene plasmid # 12035 ; http://n2t.net/addgene:12035 ; RRID:Addgene_12035)
