[The description below was written by a language model from this plasmid's Addgene catalogue record and pLannotate feature annotations shown in this document.]
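Description:
pAG177 HIPK1 3'UTR mut is a mammalian Renilla luciferase reporter plasmid built on pIS2, a derivative of the commercial pRL-SV40 vector. It is designed to test microRNA-mediated regulation acting through a 3' untranslated region. The plasmid is propagated in E. coli from a high-copy ColE1/pUC-type origin and selected with ampicillin through the β-lactamase gene and its native promoter. The annotated full sequence is about 4.4 kb, consistent with a roughly 3.7 kb backbone plus the insert.

The reporter unit is driven by the SV40 enhancer and early promoter, followed by a chimeric β-globin/immunoglobulin intron that promotes efficient expression of the spliced transcript. A T7 promoter lies just upstream of the Renilla luciferase coding sequence and could be used for in vitro transcription. An approximately 680 bp fragment of the human HIPK1 3'UTR (also recorded as N10) was cloned between retained SacI and SpeI sites. The feature table does not annotate this insert, but an unannotated gap between the luciferase coding sequence and the SV40 polyadenylation signal matches its expected position. The poly(A) signal and an adjacent short large T antigen fragment are annotated on the reverse strand, which reflects how this SV40 segment was called by the annotation tool.

In this version, two microRNA seed-match sites in the UTR have been mutated; the record does not say which microRNA they correspond to. The construct therefore serves as the site-disrupted control. Its luciferase output in transfected mammalian cells would be compared with that of a matching wild-type UTR reporter to determine whether repression depends on the seed matches. Such assays are typically normalised to a co-transfected second luciferase.
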