Features (pLannotate 1.2.2; 9 found; start..end, strand, type, name):
     62..419     +  promoter       SV40 promoter: SV40 enhancer and early promoter
    489..621     +  intron         chimeric intron: chimera between introns from human β-globin and immunoglobulin heavy chain genes
    666..684     +  promoter       T7 promoter: promoter for bacteriophage T7 RNA polymerase
    694..1629    +  CDS            Rluc: luciferase from the anthozoan coelenterate Renilla reniformis (sea pansy)
   2363..2484    -  polyA_signal   SV40 poly(A) signal: SV40 polyadenylation signal
   2507..2575    -  CDS            large T antigen (fragment): large T antigen from SV40 (simian virus 40)
   2617..2721    +  promoter       AmpR promoter: bla
   2722..3582    +  CDS            AmpR: β-lactamase; bla; confers resistance to ampicillin, carbenicillin, and related antibiotics
   3753..4341    +  rep_origin     ori: high-copy-number ColE1/pMB1/pBR322/pUC origin of replication
>Addgene plasmid #12035 | pAG177 HIPK1 3'UTR mut | depositor full sequence | sequence record 7193 | Author sequence
AGATCTGCGCAGCACCATGGCCTGAAATAACCTCTGAAAGAGGAACTTGGTTAGGTACCTTCTGAGGCGG
AAAGAACCAGCTGTGGAATGTGTGTCAGTTAGGGTGTGGAAAGTCCCCAGGCTCCCCAGCAGGCAGAAGT
ATGCAAAGCATGCATCTCAATTAGTCAGCAACCAGGTGTGGAAAGTCCCCAGGCTCCCCAGCAGGCAGAA
GTATGCAAAGCATGCATCTCAATTAGTCAGCAACCATAGTCCCGCCCCTAACTCCGCCCATCCCGCCCCT
AACTCCGCCCAGTTCCGCCCATTCTCCGCCCCATGGCTGACTAATTTTTTTTATTTATGCAGAGGCCGAG
GCCGCCTCGGCCTCTGAGCTATTCCAGAAGTAGTGAGGAGGCTTTTTTGGAGGCCTAGGCTTTTGCAAAA
AGCTTGATTCTTCTGACACAACAGTCTCGAACTTAAGCTGCAGAAGTTGGTCGTGAGGCACTGGGCAGGT
AAGTATCAAGGTTACAAGACAGGTTTAAGGAGACCAATAGAAACTGGGCTTGTCGAGACAGAGAAGACTC
TTGCGTTTCTGATAGGCACCTATTGGTCTTACTGACATCCACTTTGCCTTTCTCTCCACAGGTGTCCACT
CCCAGTTCAATTACAGCTCTTAAGGCTAGAGTACTTAATACGACTCACTATAGGCTAGCCACCATGACTT
CGAAAGTTTATGATCCAGAACAAAGGAAACGGATGATAACTGGTCCGCAGTGGTGGGCCAGATGTAAACA
AATGAATGTTCTTGATTCATTTATTAATTATTATGATTCAGAAAAACATGCAGAAAATGCTGTTATTTTT
TTACATGGTAACGCGGCCTCTTCTTATTTATGGCGACATGTTGTGCCACATATTGAGCCAGTAGCGCGGT
GTATTATACCAGACCTTATTGGTATGGGCAAATCAGGCAAATCTGGTAATGGTTCTTATAGGTTACTTGA
TCATTACAAATATCTTACTGCATGGTTTGAACTTCTTAATTTACCAAAGAAGATCATTTTTGTCGGCCAT
GATTGGGGTGCTTGTTTGGCATTTCATTATAGCTATGAGCATCAAGATAAGATCAAAGCAATAGTTCACG
CTGAAAGTGTAGTAGATGTGATTGAATCATGGGATGAATGGCCTGATATTGAAGAAGATATTGCGTTGAT
CAAATCTGAAGAAGGAGAAAAAATGGTTTTGGAGAATAACTTCTTCGTGGAAACCATGTTGCCATCAAAA
ATCATGAGAAAGTTAGAACCAGAAGAATTTGCAGCATATCTTGAACCATTCAAAGAGAAAGGTGAAGTTC
GTCGTCCAACATTATCATGGCCTCGTGAAATCCCGTTAGTAAAAGGTGGTAAACCTGACGTTGTACAAAT
TGTTAGGAATTATAATGCTTATCTACGTGCAAGTGATGATTTACCAAAAATGTTTATTGAATCGGACCCA
GGATTCTTTTCCAATGCTATTGTTGAAGGTGCCAAGAAGTTTCCTAATACTGAATTTGTCAAAGTAAAAG
GTCTTCATTTTTCGCAAGAAGATGCACCTGATGAAATGGGAAAATATATCAAATCGTTCGTTGAGCGAGT
TCTCAAAAATGAACAATAATTCTAGGAGCTCTTTCCATTTTGGATTCTCGGCTGAGTTCTCACAGAAGCA
TTTTCCCCATGTGGCTCTCTCACTGTGCGTTGCTACCTTGCTTCTGTGAGAATTCAGGAAGCAGGTGAGA
GGAGTCAAGCCAATATTAAATATGCATTCTTTTAAAGTATGTGCAATCACTTTTAGAATGAATTTTTTTT
TCCTTTTCCCATGTGGCAGTCCTTCCTGCACATAGTTGACTGACCTAGTAAAATATTTGCTTGTTGAAAA
AAACATGTTAACAGATGTGTTTATACCAAAGAGCCTGTTGTATTGCTTACCATGTCCCCATACTATGAGG
AGAAGTTTTGTGGTGCCGCTGGTGACAAGGAACTCACAGAAAGGTTTCTTAGCTGGTGAAGAATATAGAG
AAGGAACCAAAGCCTGTTGAGTCATTGAGGCTTTTGAGGTTTCTTTTTTAACAGCTTGTATAGTCTTGGG
GCCCTTCAAGCTGTGAAATTGTCCTTGTACTCTCAGCTCCTGCATGGATCTGGGTCAAGTAGAAGGTACT
GGGGATGGGGACTGACCTGCCCATAAAGGATTTGGGGAAAGAAGATTAATCCTAAAATACAGGTGTGTTC
CATCTGAATTGAAAATGATATATTTGAGATATAATTTTAGGACTGGTTCTGTGTAGATAGAGATGGTGTC
AAGGAGGTGCAGGATACTAGTGTTCTAGAGCGGCCGCTTCGAGCAGACATGATAAGATACATTGATGAGT
TTGGACAAACCACAACTAGAATGCAGTGAAAAAAATGCTTTATTTGTGAAATTTGTGATGCTATTGCTTT
ATTTGTAACCATTATAAGCTGCAATAAACAAGTTAACAACAACAATTGCATTCATTTTATGTTTCAGGTT
CAGGGGGAGGTGTGGGAGGTTTTTTAAAGCAAGTAAAACCTCTACAAATGTGGTAAAATCGATAAGGATC
CAGGTGGCACTTTTCGGGGAAATGTGCGCGGAACCCCTATTTGTTTATTTTTCTAAATACATTCAAATAT
GTATCCGCTCATGAGACAATAACCCTGATAAATGCTTCAATAATATTGAAAAAGGAAGAGTATGAGTATT
CAACATTTCCGTGTCGCCCTTATTCCCTTTTTTGCGGCATTTTGCCTTCCTGTTTTTGCTCACCCAGAAA
CGCTGGTGAAAGTAAAAGATGCTGAAGATCAGTTGGGTGCACGAGTGGGTTACATCGAACTGGATCTCAA
CAGCGGTAAGATCCTTGAGAGTTTTCGCCCCGAAGAACGTTTTCCAATGATGAGCACTTTTAAAGTTCTG
CTATGTGGCGCGGTATTATCCCGTATTGACGCCGGGCAAGAGCAACTCGGTCGCCGCATACACTATTCTC
AGAATGACTTGGTTGAGTACTCACCAGTCACAGAAAAGCATCTTACGGATGGCATGACAGTAAGAGAATT
ATGCAGTGCTGCCATAACCATGAGTGATAACACTGCGGCCAACTTACTTCTGACAACGATCGGAGGACCG
AAGGAGCTAACCGCTTTTTTGCACAACATGGGGGATCATGTAACTCGCCTTGATCGTTGGGAACCGGAGC
TGAATGAAGCCATACCAAACGACGAGCGTGACACCACGATGCCTGTAGCAATGGCAACAACGTTGCGCAA
ACTATTAACTGGCGAACTACTTACTCTAGCTTCCCGGCAACAATTAATAGACTGGATGGAGGCGGATAAA
GTTGCAGGACCACTTCTGCGCTCGGCCCTTCCGGCTGGCTGGTTTATTGCTGATAAATCTGGAGCCGGTG
AGCGTGGGTCTCGCGGTATCATTGCAGCACTGGGGCCAGATGGTAAGCCCTCCCGTATCGTAGTTATCTA
CACGACGGGGAGTCAGGCAACTATGGATGAACGAAATAGACAGATCGCTGAGATAGGTGCCTCACTGATT
AAGCATTGGTAACTGTCAGACCAAGTTTACTCATATATACTTTAGATTGATTTAAAACTTCATTTTTAAT
TTAAAAGGATCTAGGTGAAGATCCTTTTTGATAATCTCATGACCAAAATCCCTTAACGTGAGTTTTCGTT
CCACTGAGCGTCAGACCCCGTAGAAAAGATCAAAGGATCTTCTTGAGATCCTTTTTTTCTGCGCGTAATC
TGCTGCTTGCAAACAAAAAAACCACCGCTACCAGCGGTGGTTTGTTTGCCGGATCAAGAGCTACCAACTC
TTTTTCCGAAGGTAACTGGCTTCAGCAGAGCGCAGATACCAAATACTGTTCTTCTAGTGTAGCCGTAGTT
AGGCCACCACTTCAAGAACTCTGTAGCACCGCCTACATACCTCGCTCTGCTAATCCTGTTACCAGTGGCT
GCTGCCAGTGGCGATAAGTCGTGTCTTACCGGGTTGGACTCAAGACGATAGTTACCGGATAAGGCGCAGC
GGTCGGGCTGAACGGGGGGTTCGTGCACACAGCCCAGCTTGGAGCGAACGACCTACACCGAACTGAGATA
CCTACAGCGTGAGCTATGAGAAAGCGCCACGCTTCCCGAAGGGAGAAAGGCGGACAGGTATCCGGTAAGC
GGCAGGGTCGGAACAGGAGAGCGCACGAGGGAGCTTCCAGGGGGAAACGCCTGGTATCTTTATAGTCCTG
TCGGGTTTCGCCACCTCTGACTTGAGCGTCGATTTTTGTGATGCTCGTCAGGGGGGCGGAGCCTATGGAA
AAACGCCAGCAACGCGGCCTTTTTACGGTTCCTGGCCTTTTGCTGGCCTTTTGCTCACATGGCTCGAC
