>Addgene plasmid #12035 | pAG177 HIPK1 3'UTR mut | addgene partial sequence | sequence record 18628 | 12035 with EBV-rev
TGCTCGAGCGGCCGCTCTAGAACAACTAGTATCCTGCACCTCCTTGACACCATCTCTATCTACACAGAAC
CAGTCCTAAAATTATATCTCAAATATATCATTTTCAATTCAGATGGAACACACCTGTATTTTAGGATTAA
TCTTCTTTCCCCAAATCCTTTATGGGCAGGTCAGTCCCCATCCCCAGTACCTTCTACTTGACCCAGATCC
ATGCAGGAGCTGAGAGTACAAGGACAATTTCACAGCTTGAAGGGCCCCAAGACTATACAAGCTGTTAAAA
AAGAAACCTCAAAAGCCTCAATGACTCAACAGGCTTTGGTTCCTTCTCTATATTCTTCACCAGCTAAGAA
ACCTTTCTGTGAGTTCCTTGTCACCAGCGGCACCACAAAACTTCTCCTCATAGTATGGGGACATGGTAAG
CAATACAACAGGCTCTTTGGTATAAACACATCTGTTAACATGTTTTTTTCAACAAGCAAATATTTTACTA
GGTCAGTCAACTATGTGCAGGAAGGACTGCCACATGGGAAAAGGAAAAAAAAATTCATTCTAAAAGTGAT
TGCACATACTTTAAAAGAATGCATATTTAATATTGGCTTGACTCCTCTCACCTGCTTCCTGAATTCTCAC
AGAAGCAAGGTAGCAACGCACAGTGAGAGAGCCACATGGGGAAAATGCTTCTGTG
